>Addgene plasmid #13736 | SIRT3L-12 | addgene full sequence | sequence record 151257 | Addgene NGS Result
CTCGAGAAATCATAAAAAATTTATTTGCTTTGTGAGCGGATAACAATTATAATAGATTCAATTGTGAGCG
GATAACAATTTCACACAGAATTCATTAAAGAGGAGAAATTAACTATGAGAGGATCGCATCACCATCACCA
TCACGGATCCAAGGGGAAGCTTTCCCTGCAGGATGTAGCTGAGCTGATTCGGGCCAGAGCCTGCCAGAGG
GTGGTGGTCATGGTGGGGGCCGGCATCAGCACACCCAGTGGCATTCCAGACTTCAGATCGCCGGGGAGTG
GCCTGTACAGCAACCTCCAGCAGTACGATCTCCCGTACCCCGAGGCCATTTTTGAACTCCCATTCTTCTT
TCACAACCCCAAGCCCTTTTTCACTTTGGCCAAGGAGCTGTACCCTGGAAACTACAAGCCCAACGTCACT
CACTACTTTCTCCGGCTGCTTCATGACAAGGGGCTGCTTCTGCGGCTCTACACGCAGAACATCGATGGGC
TTGAGAGAGTGTCGGGCATCCCTGCCTCAAAGCTGGTTGAAGCTCATGGAACCTTTGCCTCTGCCACCTG
CACAGTCTGCCAAAGACCCTTCCCAGGGGAGGACATTCGGGCTGACGTGATGGCAGACAGGGTTCCCCGC
TGCCCGGTCTGCACCGGCGTTGTGAAGCCCGACATTGTGTTCTTTGGGGAGCCGCTGCCCCAGAGGTTCT
TGCTGCATGTGGTTGATTTCCCCATGGCAGATCTGCTGCTCATCCTTGGGACCTCCCTGGAGGTGGAGCC
TTTTGCCAGCTTGACCGAGGCCGTGCGGAGCTCAGTTCCCCGACTGCTCATCAACCGGGACTTGGTGGGG
CCCTTGGCTTGGCATCCTCGCAGCAGGGACGTGGCCCAGCTGGGGGACGTGGTTCACGGCGTGGAAAGCC
TAGTGGAGCTTCTGGGCTGGACAGAAGAGATGCGGGACCTTGTGCAGCGGGAAACTGGGAAGCTTGATGG
ACCAGACAAATGTCGACCTGCAGCCAAGCTTAATTAGCTGAGCTTGGACTCCTGTTGATAGATCCAGTAA
TGACCTCAGAACTCCATCTGGATTTGTTCAGAACGCTCGGTTGCCGCCGGGCGTTTTTTATTGGTGAGAA
TCCAAGCTAGCTTGGCGAGATTTTCAGGAGCTAAGGAAGCTAAAATGGAGAAAAAAATCACTGGATATAC
CACCGTTGATATATCCCAATGGCATCGTAAAGAACATTTTGAGGCATTTCAGTCAGTTGCTCAATGTACC
TATAACCAGACCGTTCAGCTGGATATTACGGCCTTTTTAAAGACCGTAAAGAAAAATAAGCACAAGTTTT
ATCCGGCCTTTATTCACATTCTTGCCCGCCTGATGAATGCTCATCCGGAATTTCGTATGGCAATGAAAGA
CGGTGAGCTGGTGATATGGGATAGTGTTCACCCTTGTTACACCGTTTTCCATGAGCAAACTGAAACGTTT
TCATCGCTCTGGAGTGAATACCACGACGATTTCCGGCAGTTTCTACACATATATTCGCAAGATGTGGCGT
GTTACGGTGAAAACCTGGCCTATTTCCCTAAAGGGTTTATTGAGAATATGTTTTTCGTCTCAGCCAATCC
CTGGGTGAGTTTCACCAGTTTTGATTTAAACGTGGCCAATATGGACAACTTCTTCGCCCCCGTTTTCACC
ATGGGCAAATATTATACGCAAGGCGACAAGGTGCTGATGCCGCTGGCGATTCAGGTTCATCATGCCGTTT
GTGATGGCTTCCATGTCGGCAGAATGCTTAATGAATTACAACAGTACTGCGATGAGTGGCAGGGCGGGGC
GTAATTTTTTTAAGGCAGTTATTGGTGCCCTTAAACGCCTGGGGTAATGACTCTCTAGCTTGAGGCATCA
AATAAAACGAAAGGCTCAGTCGAAAGACTGGGCCTTTCGTTTTATCTGTTGTTTGTCGGTGAACGCTCTC
CTGAGTAGGACAAATCCGCCCTCTAGATTACGTGCAGTCGATGATAAGCTGTCAAACATGAGAATTGTGC
CTAATGAGTGAGCTAACTTACATTAATTGCGTTGCGCTCACTGCCCGCTTTCCAGTCGGGAAACCTGTCG
TGCCAGCTGCATTAATGAATCGGCCAACGCGCGGGGAGAGGCGGTTTGCGTATTGGGCGCCAGGGTGGTT
TTTCTTTTCACCAGTGAGACGGGCAACAGCTGATTGCCCTTCACCGCCTGGCCCTGAGAGAGTTGCAGCA
AGCGGTCCACGCTGGTTTGCCCCAGCAGGCGAAAATCCTGTTTGATGGTGGTTAACGGCGGGATATAACA
TGAGCTGTCTTCGGTATCGTCGTATCCCACTACCGAGATATCCGCACCAACGCGCAGCCCGGACTCGGTA
ATGGCGCGCATTGCGCCCAGCGCCATCTGATCGTTGGCAACCAGCATCGCAGTGGGAACGATGCCCTCAT
TCAGCATTTGCATGGTTTGTTGAAAACCGGACATGGCACTCCAGTCGCCTTCCCGTTCCGCTATCGGCTG
AATTTGATTGCGAGTGAGATATTTATGCCAGCCAGCCAGACGCAGACGCGCCGAGACAGAACTTAATGGG
CCCGCTAACAGCGCGATTTGCTGGTGACCCAATGCGACCAGATGCTCCACGCCCAGTCGCGTACCGTCTT
CATGGGAGAAAATAATACTGTTGATGGGTGTCTGGTCAGAGACATCAAGAAATAACGCCGGAACATTAGT
GCAGGCAGCTTCCACAGCAATGGCATCCTGGTCATCCAGCGGATAGTTAATGATCAGCCCACTGACGCGT
TGCGCGAGAAGATTGTGCACCGCCGCTTTACAGGCTTCGACGCCGCTTCGTTCTACCATCGACACCACCA
CGCTGGCACCCAGTTGATCGGCGCGAGATTTAATCGCCGCGACAATTTGCGACGGCGCGTGCAGGGCCAG
ACTGGAGGTGGCAACGCCAATCAGCAACGACTGTTTGCCCGCCAGTTGTTGTGCCACGCGGTTGGGAATG
TAATTCAGCTCCGCCATCGCCGCTTCCACTTTTTCCCGCGTTTTCGCAGAAACGTGGCTGGCCTGGTTCA
CCACGCGGGAAACGGTCTGATAAGAGACACCGGCATACTCTGCGACATCGTATAACGTTACTGGTTTCAC
ATTCACCACCCTGAATTGACTCTCTTCCGGGCGCTATCATGCCATACCGCGAAAGGTTTTGCACCATTCG
ATGGTGTCGGAATTTCGGGCAGCGTTGGGTCCTGGCCACGGGTGCGCATGATCTAGAGCTGCCTCGCGCG
TTTCGGTGATGACGGTGAAAACCTCTGACACATGCAGCTCCCGGAGACGGTCACAGCTTGTCTGTAAGCG
GATGCCGGGAGCAGACAAGCCCGTCAGGGCGCGTCAGCGGGTGTTGGCGGGTGTCGGGGCGCAGCCATGA
CCCAGTCACGTAGCGATAGCGGAGTGTATACTGGCTTAACTATGCGGCATCAGAGCAGATTGTACTGAGA
GTGCACCATATGCGGTGTGAAATACCGCACAGATGCGTAAGGAGAAAATACCGCATCAGGCGCTCTTCCG
CTTCCTCGCTCACTGACTCGCTGCGCTCGGTCGTTCGGCTGCGGCGAGCGGTATCAGCTCACTCAAAGGC
GGTAATACGGTTATCCACAGAATCAGGGGATAACGCAGGAAAGAACATGTGAGCAAAAGGCCAGCAAAAG
GCCAGGAACCGTAAAAAGGCCGCGTTGCTGGCGTTTTTCCATAGGCTCCGCCCCCCTGACGAGCATCACA
AAAATCGACGCTCAAGTCAGAGGTGGCGAAACCCGACAGGACTATAAAGATACCAGGCGTTTCCCCCTGG
AAGCTCCCTCGTGCGCTCTCCTGTTCCGACCCTGCCGCTTACCGGATACCTGTCCGCCTTTCTCCCTTCG
GGAAGCGTGGCGCTTTCTCATAGCTCACGCTGTAGGTATCTCAGTTCGGTGTAGGTCGTTCGCTCCAAGC
TGGGCTGTGTGCACGAACCCCCCGTTCAGCCCGACCGCTGCGCCTTATCCGGTAACTATCGTCTTGAGTC
CAACCCGGTAAGACACGACTTATCGCCACTGGCAGCAGCCACTGGTAACAGGATTAGCAGAGCGAGGTAT
GTAGGCGGTGCTACAGAGTTCTTGAAGTGGTGGCCTAACTACGGCTACACTAGAAGGACAGTATTTGGTA
TCTGCGCTCTGCTGAAGCCAGTTACCTTCGGAAAAAGAGTTGGTAGCTCTTGATCCGGCAAACAAACCAC
CGCTGGTAGCGGTGGTTTTTTTGTTTGCAAGCAGCAGATTACGCGCAGAAAAAAAGGATCTCAAGAAGAT
CCTTTGATCTTTTCTACGGGGTCTGACGCTCAGTGGAACGAAAACTCACGTTAAGGGATTTTGGTCATGA
GATTATCAAAAAGGATCTTCACCTAGATCCTTTTAAATTAAAAATGAAGTTTTAAATCAATCTAAAGTAT
ATATGAGTAAACTTGGTCTGACAGTTACCAATGCTTAATCAGTGAGGCACCTATCTCAGCGATCTGTCTA
TTTCGTTCATCCATAGTTGCCTGACTCCCCGTCGTGTAGATAACTACGATACGGGAGGGCTTACCATCTG
GCCCCAGTGCTGCAATGATACCGCGAGACCCACGCTCACCGGCTCCAGATTTATCAGCAATAAACCAGCC
AGCCGGAAGGGCCGAGCGCAGAAGTGGTCCTGCAACTTTATCCGCCTCCATCCAGTCTATTAATTGTTGC
CGGGAAGCTAGAGTAAGTAGTTCGCCAGTTAATAGTTTGCGCAACGTTGTTGCCATTGCTACAGGCATCG
TGGTGTCACGCTCGTCGTTTGGTATGGCTTCATTCAGCTCCGGTTCCCAACGATCAAGGCGAGTTACATG
ATCCCCCATGTTGTGCAAAAAAGCGGTTAGCTCCTTCGGTCCTCCGATCGTTGTCAGAAGTAAGTTGGCC
GCAGTGTTATCACTCATGGTTATGGCAGCACTGCATAATTCTCTTACTGTCATGCCATCCGTAAGATGCT
TTTCTGTGACTGGTGAGTACTCAACCAAGTCATTCTGAGAATAGTGTATGCGGCGACCGAGTTGCTCTTG
CCCGGCGTCAATACGGGATAATACCGCGCCACATAGCAGAACTTTAAAAGTGCTCATCATTGGAAAACGT
TCTTCGGGGCGAAAACTCTCAAGGATCTTACCGCTGTTGAGATCCAGTTCGATGTAACCCACTCGTGCAC
CCAACTGATCTTCAGCATCTTTTACTTTCACCAGCGTTTCTGGGTGAGCAAAAACAGGAAGGCAAAATGC
CGCAAAAAAGGGAATAAGGGCGACACGGAAATGTTGAATACTCATACTCTTCCTTTTTCAATATTATTGA
AGCATTTATCAGGGTTATTGTCTCATGAGCGGATACATATTTGAATGTATTTAGAAAAATAAACAAATAG
GGGTTCCGCGCACATTTCCCCGAAAAGTGCCACCTGACGTCTAAGAAACCATTATTATCATGACATTAAC
CTATAAAAATAGGCGTATCACGAGGCCCTTTCGTCTTCAC
Features (pLannotate 1.2.2; 17 found; start..end, strand, type, name):
     10..54      +  promoter       T5 promoter: bacteriophage T5 promoter for E. coli RNA polymerase, with embedded lac operator
     62..78      +  protein_bind   lac operator: The lac repressor binds to the lac operator to inhibit transcription in E. coli. This inhibition can be relieved by adding lactose or isopropyl-β-D-thiogalactopyranoside (IPTG). lac repressor encoded by lacI
    127..144     +  CDS            7xHis (fragment): 6xHis affinity tag
    148..990     +  CDS            Sirt3 (fragment): SIR3_MOUSE - Also known as Sir2l3. Experimental evidence at protein level: Swiss-Prot protein existence level 1. NAD-dependent protein deacetylase (PubMed:23835326, PubMed:17923681, PubMed:18794531, PubMed:21172655, PubMed:26620563). Activates or deactivates mitochondrial target proteins by deacetylating key lysine residues (PubMed:23835326, PubMed:17923681, PubMed:18794531, PubMed:21172655). Known targets include ACSS1, IDH, GDH, PDHA1, SOD2, LCAD, SDHA and the ATP synthase subunit ATP5PO (PubMed:16790548, PubMed:18794531, PubMed:21172655). Contributes to the regulation of the cellular energy
   1027..1121    +  terminator     lambda t0 terminator: transcription terminator from phage lambda
   1136..1164    +  promoter       cat promoter (fragment): promoter of the E. coli cat gene encoding chloramphenicol acetyltransferase
   1165..1821    +  CDS            cat: CAT_ECOLX - Experimental evidence at protein level: Swiss-Prot protein existence level 1. This enzyme is an effector of chloramphenicol resistance in bacteria. From Escherichia coli. This protein is used as a marker in many commonly used cloning vectors, such as pACYC184.
   1889..1975    +  terminator     rrnB T1 terminator: Escherichia coli rrnB; transcription terminator T1 from the E. coli rrnB gene
   1998..2015    -  promoter       tet promoter (fragment): E. coli promoter for tetracycline efflux protein gene
   2034..2055    -  protein_bind   CAP binding site: CAP binding activates transcription in the presence of cAMP. E. coli catabolite activator protein
   2068..3150    -  CDS            lacI: lac repressor; lacI; The lac repressor binds to the lac operator to inhibit transcription in E. coli. This inhibition can be relieved by adding lactose or isopropyl-β-D-thiogalactopyranoside (IPTG).
   3151..3228    -  promoter       lacIq promoter: lacI (mutant); In the lacIq allele, a single base change in the promoter boosts expression of the lacI gene about 10-fold.
   3277..3318    +  CDS            rop (fragment): Rop protein, which maintains plasmids at low copy number; rop
   3420..3560    +  misc_feature   bom: basis of mobility region from pBR322
   3746..4334    -  rep_origin     ori: high-copy-number ColE1/pMB1/pBR322/pUC origin of replication
   4505..5365    -  CDS            AmpR: β-lactamase; bla; confers resistance to ampicillin, carbenicillin, and related antibiotics
   5366..5470    -  promoter       AmpR promoter: bla
