[The description below was written by a language model from this plasmid's Addgene catalogue record and pLannotate feature annotations shown in this document.]
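Description:
SIRT3L-12 is a bacterial expression plasmid built on the Qiagen pQE-80 backbone for producing a recombinant fragment of human SIRT3, the NAD-dependent protein deacetylase, in E. coli. The sequenced plasmid is 5,570 nt. It replicates from a ColE1/pMB1-type origin, next to a bom region and a remnant of rop, and the catalogue lists it as low copy. Selection is by ampicillin through the β-lactamase gene and its own promoter. The feature table also shows a cat (chloramphenicol acetyltransferase) coding sequence preceded by only a fragment of its promoter. This is a standard leftover of the pQE vector design, and the record does not list it as a selection marker.

The insert is about 840 bp and was cloned between BamHI and SalI sites that were both preserved. The depositor describes it as the SIRT3 catalytic domain, with a predicted molecular weight of roughly 31 kDa. The quoted range of 357–1196 spans 840 positions, matching the insert length, so it appears to be nucleotide rather than amino-acid numbering. The automated annotation labels this region as a fragment of mouse Sirt3, which most likely reflects a best homology match in the annotation database, since the catalogue gives the species as human. The coding sequence sits in frame behind a backbone-encoded N-terminal His tag for metal-affinity purification. Transcription is driven by the phage T5 promoter, which E. coli RNA polymerase recognises, under lac operator control, and is terminated by the lambda t0 terminator, with an rrnB T1 terminator further downstream. The plasmid carries lacI under the lacIq promoter, so it supplies its own repressor, keeping expression tightly off until IPTG is added in most host strains. The associated publication concerns sirtuin deacetylation and activation of mammalian acetyl-CoA synthetases, consistent with using the purified enzyme for in vitro biochemical assays.
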