Addgene plasmid #13736: SIRT3L-12
Depositing lab: John Denu. Depositing organization: University of Wisconsin, Madison. Publication: Sirtuins deacetylate and activate mammalian acetyl-CoA synthetases. Hallows WC, Lee S, Denu JM. Proc Natl Acad Sci U S A. 2006 Jul 5. 103(27):10230-5. 10.1073/pnas.0604392103 PubMed 16790548.
Backbone
  Vector backbone: pQE-80
  Backbone manufacturer: Qiagen
  Backbone size w/o insert (bp): 4700
  Vector type: Bacterial Expression
Growth in bacteria
  Bacterial resistance: Ampicillin, 100 μg/mL
  Growth temperature: 37°C
  Growth strain: DH5alpha
  Copy number: Low Copy
Gene/Insert
  Gene/Insert name: SIRT3
  Species: H. sapiens (human)
  Insert size (bp): 840
  Entrez Gene: SIRT3 (a.k.a. SIR2L3)
  Tag / fusion protein: His (N terminal on backbone)
  Cloning method: Restriction Enzyme; 5′ cloning site BamHI (not destroyed); 3′ cloning site SalI (not destroyed)
  Sequencing primers: 5′ na
Terms and licenses: Academic/Nonprofit Terms; Industry Terms: Not Available to Industry
Depositor comments: Catalytic domain of SIRT3. Residues 357-1196. Molecular Weight: 31102 Da.
How to cite: SIRT3L-12 was a gift from John Denu (Addgene plasmid # 13736 ; http://n2t.net/addgene:13736 ; RRID:Addgene_13736)
