>Addgene plasmid #13736 | SIRT3L-12 | addgene partial sequence | sequence record 20034 | 13736 with pQE-promoter
CGTATCACGAGGCCCTTTCGTCTTCACCTCGAGAAATCATAAAAAATTTATTTGCTTTGTGAGCGGATAA
CAATTATAATAGATTCAATTGTGAGCGGATAACAATTTCACACAGAATTCATTAAAGAGGAGAAATTAAC
TATGAGAGGATCGCATCACCATCACCATCACGGATCCAAGGGGAAGCTTTCCCTGCAGGATGTAGCTGAG
CTGATTCGGGCCAGAGCCTGCCAGAGGGTGGTGGTCATGGTGGGGGCCGGCATCAGCACACCCAGTGGCA
TTCCAGACTTCAGATCGCCGGGGAGTGGCCTGTACAGCAACCTCCAGCAGTACGATCTCCCGTACCCCGA
GGCCATTTTTGAACTCCCATTCTTCTTTCACAACCCCAAGCCCTTTTTCACTTTGGCCAAGGAGCTGTAC
CCTGGAAACTACAAGCCCAACGTCACTCACTACTTTCTCCGGCTGCTTCATGACAAGGGGCTGCTTCTGC
GGCTCTACACGCAGAACATCGATGGGCTTGAGAGAGTGTCGGGCATCCCTGCCTCAAAGCTGGTTGAAGC
TCATGGAACCTTTGCCTCTGCCACCTGCACAGTCTGCCAAAGACCCTTCCCAGGGGAGGACATTCGGGCT
GACGTGATGGCAGACAGGGTTCCCCGCTGCCCGGTCTGCACCGGCGTTGTGAAGCCCGACATTGTGTTCT
TTGGGGAGCCGCTGCCCCAGAGGTTCTTGCTGCATG
